>Addgene plasmid #202452 | pRSITEP-shBIRC6-2(3)-C911 | addgene full sequence | sequence record 399303 | Addgene NGS Result
GAATGTATTTAGAAAAATAAACAAATAGGGGTTCCGCGCACATTTCCCCGAAAAGTGCCACCTGACGTCT
AAGAAACCATTATTATCATGACATTAACCTATAAAAATAGGCGTATCACGAGGCCCTTTCGTCTCGCGCG
TTTCGGTGATGACGGTGAAAACCTCTGACACATGCAGCTCCCGGAGACGGTCACAGCTTGTCTGTAAGCG
GATGCCGGGAGCAGACAAGCCCGTCAGGGCGCGTCAGCGGGTGTTGGCGGGTGTCGGGGCTGGCTTAACT
ATGCGGCATCAGAGCAGATTGTACTGAGAGTGCACCATATGCGGTGTGAAATACCGCACAGATGCGTAAG
GAGAAAATACCGCATCAGGCGCCATTCGCCATTCAGGCTGCGCAACTGTTGGGAAGGGCGATCGGTGCGG
GCCTCTTCGCTATTACGCCAGCTGGCGAAAGGGGGATGTGCTGCAAGGCGATTAAGTTGGGTAACGCCAG
GGTTTTCCCAGTCACGACGTTGTAAAACGACGGCCAGTGCCAAGCTGACGCGTGTAGTCTTATGCAATAC
TCTTGTAGTCTTGCAACATGGTAACGATGAGTTAGCAACATGCCTTACAAGGAGAGAAAAAGCACCGTGC
ATGCCGATTGGTGGAAGTAAGGTGGTACGATCGTGCCTTATTAGGAAGGCAACAGACGGGTCTGACATGG
ATTGGACGAACCACTGAATTGCCGCATTGCAGAGATATTGTATTTAAGTGCCTAGCTCGATACATAAACG
GGTCTCTCTGGTTAGACCAGATCTGAGCCTGGGAGCTCTCTGGCTAACTAGGGAACCCACTGCTTAAGCC
TCAATAAAGCTTGCCTTGAGTGCTTCAAGTAGTGTGTGCCCGTCTGTTGTGTGACTCTGGTAACTAGAGA
TCCCTCAGACCCTTTTAGTCAGTGTGGAAAATCTCTAGCAGTGGCGCCCGAACAGGGACTTGAAAGCGAA
AGGGAAACCAGAGGAGCTCTCTCGACGCAGGACTCGGCTTGCTGAAGCGCGCACGGCAAGAGGCGAGGGG
CGGCGACTGGTGAGTACGCCAAAAATTTTGACTAGCGGAGGCTAGAAGGAGAGAGATGGGTGCGAGAGCG
TCAGTATTAAGCGGGGGAGAATTAGATCGCGATGGGAAAAAATTCGGTTAAGGCCAGGGGGAAAGAAAAA
ATATAAATTAAAACATATAGTATGGGCAAGCAGGGAGCTAGAACGATTCGCAGTTAATCCTGGCCTGTTA
GAAACATCAGAAGGCTGTAGACAAATACTGGGACAGCTACAACCATCCCTTCAGACAGGATCAGAAGAAC
TTAGATCATTATATAATACAGTAGCAACCCTCTATTGTGTGCATCAAAGGATAGAGATAAAAGACACCAA
GGAAGCTTTAGACAAGATAGAGGAAGAGCAAAACAAAAGTAAGACCACCGCACAGCAAGCGGCCACTGAT
CTTCAGACCTGGAGGAGGAGATATGAGGGACAATTGGAGAAGTGAATTATATAAATATAAAGTAGTAAAA
ATTGAACCATTAGGAGTAGCACCCACCAAGGCAAAGAGAAGAGTGGTGCAGAGAGAAAAAAGAGCAGTGG
GAATAGGAGCTTTGTTCCTTGGGTTCTTGGGAGCAGCAGGAAGCACTATGGGCGCAGCGTCAATGACGCT
GACGGTACAGGCCAGACAATTATTGTCTGGTATAGTGCAGCAGCAGAACAATTTGCTGAGGGCTATTGAG
GCGCAACAGCATCTGTTGCAACTCACAGTCTGGGGCATCAAGCAGCTCCAGGCAAGAATCCTGGCTGTGG
AAAGATACCTAAAGGATCAACAGCTCCTGGGGATTTGGGGTTGCTCTGGAAAACTCATTTGCACCACTGC
TGTGCCTTGGAATGCTAGTTGGAGTAATAAATCTCTGGAACAGATTTGGAATCACACGACCTGGATGGAG
TGGGACAGAGAAATTAACAATTACACAAGCTTAATACACTCCTTAATTGAAGAATCGCAAAACCAGCAAG
AAAAGAATGAACAAGAATTATTGGAATTAGATAAATGGGCAAGTTTGTGGAATTGGTTTAACATAACAAA
TTGGCTGTGGTATATAAAATTATTCATAATGATAGTAGGAGGCTTGGTAGGTTTAAGAATAGTTTTTGCT
GTACTTTCTATAGTGAATAGAGTTAGGCAGGGATATTCACCATTATCGTTTCAGACCCACCTCCCAACCC
CGAGGGGACCCGACAGGCCCGAAGGAATAGAAGAAGAAGGTGGAGAGAGAGACAGAGACAGATCCATTCG
ATTAGTGAACGGATCTCGACGGTATCGATGGCCGCCCCCTTCACCGAGGGCCTATTTCCCATGATTCCTT
CATATTTGCATATACGATACAAGGCTGTTAGAGAGATAATTGGAATTAATTTGACTGTAAACACAAAGAT
ATTAGTACAAAATACGTGACGTAGAAAGTAATAATTTCTTGGGTAGTTTGCAGTTTTAAAATTATGTTTT
AAAATGGACTATCATATGCTTACCGTAACTTGAAAGCCCTATCAGTGATAGAGATTTATATATCCCTATC
AGTGATAGAGACACCGGGCCTCGTTTGAACGGAACCTAGTTAATATTCATAGCTAGGTTCCGTTCAAACG
AGGCTTTTTTCGGACTGTAGAACTCTGAACCTCTCGGTGGTCGCCGTATCATTAGAATTCTCGACCTCGA
GACAAATGGCAGTATTCATCCACAATTTTAAAAGAAAAGGGGGGATTGGGGGGTACAGTGCAGGGGAAAG
AATAGTAGACATAATAGCAACAGACATACAAACTAAAGAATTACAAAAACAAATTACAAAAATTCAAAAT
TTTCGGGTTTATTACAGGGACAGCAGAGATCCACTTTGGCCGCCGACTAGTGGATCTGCGATCGCTCCGG
TGCCCGTCAGTGGGCAGAGCGCACATCGCCCACAGTCCCCGAGAAGTTGGGGGGAGGGGTCGGCAATTGA
ACGGGTGCCTAGAGAAGGTGGCGCGGGGTAAACTGGGAAAGTGATGTCGTGTACTGGCTCCGCCTTTTTC
CCGAGGGTGGGGGAGAACCGTATATAAGTGCAGTAGTCGCCGTGAACGTTCTTTTTCGCAACGGGTTTGC
CGCCAGAACACAGCTGAAGCTTCGAGGGGCTCGCATCTCTCCTTCACGCGCCCGCCGCCCTACCTGAGGC
CGCCATCCACGCCGGTTGAGTCGCGTTCTGCCGCCTCCCGCCTGTGGTGCCTCCTGAACTGCGTCCGCCG
TCTAGGTAAGTTTAAAGCTCAGGTCGAGACCGGGCCTTTGTCCGGCGCTCCCTTGGAGCCTACCTAGACT
CAGCCGGCTCTCCACGCTTTGCCTGACCCTGCTTGCTCAACTCTACGTCTTTGTTTCGTTTTCTGTTCTG
CGCCGTTACAGATCCAAGCTGTGACCGGCGCCTACTCTAGACACCATGTCCAGACTGGACAAGAGCAAAG
TCATCAACTCTGCCTTGGAGCTCCTGAATGAAGTTGGCATTGAGGGCTTGACCACCAGGAAGCTGGCCCA
GAAGCTGGGTGTGGAGCAGCCTACCCTGTACTGGCATGTGAAGAACAAGAGGGCTCTGCTTGATGCCCTG
GCCATTGAGATGTTGGACAGGCACCACACCCACTTCTGCCCTCTGGAAGGGGAGTCCTGGCAGGACTTCC
TGAGGAACAATGCCAAGAGCTTCAGATGTGCCTTGCTCTCCCACCGGGACGGTGCCAAAGTTCACTTGGG
CACCAGGCCTACAGAGAAGCAGTATGAGACCCTGGAGAACCAGCTGGCATTCCTGTGCCAACAAGGCTTC
TCCCTGGAAAATGCCTTGTATGCCCTCTCTGCTGTGGGCCACTTCACCTTGGGCTGTGTGCTGGAGGACC
AGGAGCACCAAGTTGCCAAGGAGGAGAGGGAGACCCCCACCACTGACTCCATGCCACCACTGCTGCGGCA
AGCTATTGAGTTGTTTGACCACCAAGGGGCTGAGCCTGCATTCCTGTTTGGCCTGGAACTGATCATCTGT
GGCCTGGAAAAGCAGCTGAAATGTGAGTCTGGCTCTGGATCCGAGGGCAGAGGAAGCCTTCTAACATGCG
GTGACGTGGAGGAGAATCCCGGCCCTTCCGGGATGACCGAGTACAAGCCCACGGTGCGCCTCGCCACCCG
CGACGACGTCCCCAGGGCCGTACGCACCCTCGCCGCCGCGTTCGCCGACTACCCCGCCACGCGCCACACC
GTCGATCCGGACCGCCACATCGAGCGGGTCACCGAGCTGCAAGAACTCTTCCTCACGCGCGTCGGGCTCG
ACATCGGCAAGGTGTGGGTCGCGGACGACGGCGCCGCGGTGGCGGTCTGGACCACGCCGGAGAGCGTCGA
AGCGGGGGCGGTGTTCGCCGAGATCGGCCCGCGCATGGCCGAGTTGAGCGGTTCCCGGCTGGCCGCGCAG
CAACAGATGGAAGGCCTCCTGGCGCCGCACCGGCCCAAGGAGCCCGCGTGGTTCCTGGCCACCGTCGGCG
TCTCGCCCGACCACCAGGGCAAGGGTCTGGGCAGCGCCGTCGTGCTCCCCGGAGTGGAGGCGGCCGAGCG
CGCCGGGGTGCCCGCCTTCCTGGAGACCTCCGCGCCCCGCAACCTCCCCTTCTACGAGCGGCTCGGCTTC
ACCGTCACCGCCGACGTCGAGGTGCCCGAAGGACCGCGCACCTGGTGCATGACCCGCAAGCCCGGTGCCT
GAATCTAGGTCGACAATCAACCTCTGGATTACAAAATTTGTGAAAGATTGACTGGTATTCTTAACTATGT
TGCTCCTTTTACGCTATGTGGATACGCTGCTTTAATGCCTTTGTATCATGCTATTGCTTCCCGTATGGCT
TTCATTTTCTCCTCCTTGTATAAATCCTGGTTGCTGTCTCTTTATGAGGAGTTGTGGCCCGTTGTCAGGC
AACGTGGCGTGGTGTGCACTGTGTTTGCTGACGCAACCCCCACTGGTTGGGGCATTGCCACCACCTGTCA
GCTCCTTTCCGGGACTTTCGCTTTCCCCCTCCCTATTGCCACGGCGGAACTCATCGCCGCCTGCCTTGCC
CGCTGCTGGACAGGGGCTCGGCTGTTGGGCACTGACAATTCCGTGGTGTTGTCGGGGAAATCATCGTCCT
TTCCTTGGCTGCTCGCCTGTGTTGCCACCTGGATTCTGCGCGGGACGTCCTTCTGCTACGTCCCTTCGGC
CCTCAATCCAGCGGACCTTCCTTCCCGCGGCCTGCTGCCGGCTCTGCGGCCTCTTCCGCGTCTCCGCCTT
CGCCCTCAGACGAGTCGGATCTCTCTTTGGGCCGCCTCCCCGCCTGGTACCTTTAAGACCAATGACTTAC
AAGGCAGCTGTAGATCTTAGCCACTTTTTAAAAGAAAAGGGGGGACTGGAAGGGCTAATTCACTCCCAAC
GAAGATAAGATCTGCTTTTTGCTTGTACTGGGTCTCTCTGGTTAGACCAGATCTGAGCCTGGGAGCTCTC
TGGCTAACTAGGGAACCCACTGCTTAAGCCTCAATAAAGCTTGCCTTGAGTGCTTCAAGTAGTGTGTGCC
CGTCTGTTGTGTGACTCTGGTAACTAGAGATCCCTCAGACCCTTTTAGTCAGTGTGGAAAATCTCTAGCA
GTAGTAGTTCATGTCATCTTATTATTCAGTATTTATAACTTGCAAAGAAATGAATATCAGAGAGTGAGAG
GAACTTGTTTATTGCAGCTTATAATGGTTACAAATAAAGCAATAGCATCACAAATTTCACAAATAAAGCA
TTTTTTTCACTGCATTCTAGTTGTGGTTTGTCCAAACTCATCAATGTATCTTATCATGTCTGGCTCTAGC
TATCCCGCCCCTAACTCCGCCCATCCCGCCCCTAACTCCGCCCAGTTCCGCCCATTCTCCGCCCCATGGC
TGACTAATTTTTTTTATTTATGCAGAGGCCGAGGCCGCCTCGGCCTCTGAGCTATTCCAGAAGTAGTGAG
GAGGCTTTTTTGGAGGCCTAGACTTTTGCAGAGACCAAATTCGTAATCATGTCATAGCTGTTTCCTGTGT
GAAATTGTTATCCGCTCACAATTCCACACAACATACGAGCCGGAAGCATAAAGTGTAAAGCCTGGGGTGC
CTAATGAGTGAGCTAACTCACATTAATTGCGTTGCGCTCACTGCCCGCTTTCCAGTCGGGAAACCTGTCG
TGCCAGCTGCATTAATGAATCGGCCAACGCGCGGGGAGAGGCGGTTTGCGTATTGGGCGCTCTTCCGCTT
CCTCGCTCACTGACTCGCTGCGCTCGGTCGTTCGGCTGCGGCGAGCGGTATCAGCTCACTCAAAGGCGGT
AATACGGTTATCCACAGAATCAGGGGATAACGCAGGAAAGAACATGTGAGCAAAAGGCCAGCAAAAGGCC
AGGAACCGTAAAAAGGCCGCGTTGCTGGCGTTTTTCCATAGGCTCCGCCCCCCTGACGAGCATCACAAAA
ATCGACGCTCAAGTCAGAGGTGGCGAAACCCGACAGGACTATAAAGATACCAGGCGTTTCCCCCTGGAAG
CTCCCTCGTGCGCTCTCCTGTTCCGACCCTGCCGCTTACCGGATACCTGTCCGCCTTTCTCCCTTCGGGA
AGCGTGGCGCTTTCTCATAGCTCACGCTGTAGGTATCTCAGTTCGGTGTAGGTCGTTCGCTCCAAGCTGG
GCTGTGTGCACGAACCCCCCGTTCAGCCCGACCGCTGCGCCTTATCCGGTAACTATCGTCTTGAGTCCAA
CCCGGTAAGACACGACTTATCGCCACTGGCAGCAGCCACTGGTAACAGGATTAGCAGAGCGAGGTATGTA
GGCGGTGCTACAGAGTTCTTGAAGTGGTGGCCTAACTACGGCTACACTAGAAGAACAGTATTTGGTATCT
GCGCTCTGCTGAAGCCAGTTACCTTCGGAAAAAGAGTTGGTAGCTCTTGATCCGGCAAACAAACCACCGC
TGGTAGCGGTGGTTTTTTTGTTTGCAAGCAGCAGATTACGCGCAGAAAAAAAGGATCTCAAGAAGATCCT
TTGATCTTTTCTACGGGGTCTGACGCTCAGTGGAACGAAAACTCACGTTAAGGGATTTTGGTCATGAGAT
TATCAAAAAGGATCTTCACCTAGATCCTTTTAAATTAAAAATGAAGTTTTAAATCAATCTAAAGTATATA
TGAGTAAACTTGGTCTGACAGTTACCAATGCTTAATCAGTGAGGCACCTATCTCAGCGATCTGTCTATTT
CGTTCATCCATAGTTGCCTGACTCCCCGTCGTGTAGATAACTACGATACGGGAGGGCTTACCATCTGGCC
CCAGTGCTGCAATGATACCGCGAGACCCACGCTCACCGGCTCCAGATTTATCAGCAATAAACCAGCCAGC
CGGAAGGGCCGAGCGCAGAAGTGGTCCTGCAACTTTATCCGCCTCCATCCAGTCTATTAATTGTTGCCGG
GAAGCTAGAGTAAGTAGTTCGCCAGTTAATAGTTTGCGCAACGTTGTTGCCATTGCTACAGGCATCGTGG
TGTCACGCTCGTCGTTTGGTATGGCTTCATTCAGCTCCGGTTCCCAACGATCAAGGCGAGTTACATGATC
CCCCATGTTGTGCAAAAAAGCGGTTAGCTCCTTCGGTCCTCCGATCGTTGTCAGAAGTAAGTTGGCCGCA
GTGTTATCACTCATGGTTATGGCAGCACTGCATAATTCTCTTACTGTCATGCCATCCGTAAGATGCTTTT
CTGTGACTGGTGAGTACTCAACCAAGTCATTCTGAGAATAGTGTATGCGGCGACCGAGTTGCTCTTGCCC
GGCGTCAATACGGGATAATACCGCGCCACATAGCAGAACTTTAAAAGTGCTCATCATTGGAAAACGTTCT
TCGGGGCGAAAACTCTCAAGGATCTTACCGCTGTTGAGATCCAGTTCGATGTAACCCACTCGTGCACCCA
ACTGATCTTCAGCATCTTTTACTTTCACCAGCGTTTCTGGGTGAGCAAAAACAGGAAGGCAAAATGCCGC
AAAAAAGGGAATAAGGGCGACACGGAAATGTTGAATACTCATACTCTTCCTTTTTCAATATTATTGAAGC
ATTTATCAGGGTTATTGTCTCATGAGCGGATACATATTT
Features (pLannotate 1.2.2; 29 found; start..end, strand, type, name):
    133..168     +  CDS            rop (fragment): Rop protein, which maintains plasmids at low copy number; rop
    270..369     +  misc_feature   bom (fragment): basis of mobility region from pBR322
    375..529     -  CDS            lacZα (fragment): LacZα fragment of β-galactosidase; lacZ fragment
    543..769     +  promoter       RSV promoter: Rous sarcoma virus enhancer/promoter
    770..950     +  LTR            5' LTR (truncated): truncated 5' long terminal repeat (LTR) from HIV-1
    997..1122    +  misc_feature   HIV-1 Ψ: packaging signal of human immunodeficiency virus type 1
   1106..1444    +  CDS            HIV-1 gag (fragment): gag protein from human immunodeficiency virus 1; gag
   1615..1848    +  misc_feature   RRE: The Rev response element (RRE) of HIV-1 allows for Rev-dependent mRNA export from the nucleus to the cytoplasm.
   2225..2325    +  CDS            Rev (fragment): human immunodeficiency virus 1 (HIV-1) Rev protein; rev; enhances nuclear export of unspliced and incompletely spliced viral mRNAs
   2356..2556    +  promoter       U6 promoter (fragment): RNA polymerase III promoter for human U6 snRNA
   2557..2574    +  protein_bind   tet operator (fragment): tetO; bacterial operator O2 for the tetR and tetA genes tetracycline repressor TetR
   2583..2601    +  promoter       PLtetO-1 promoter (fragment): modified phage lambda PL promoter with tet operator sites (Lutz and Bujard, 1997)
   2756..2873    +  misc_feature   cPPT/CTS: central polypurine tract and central termination sequence of HIV-1
   2952..3163    +  promoter       EF-1α core promoter: core promoter for human elongation factor EF-1α
   3176..3444    +  LTR            5' LTR (truncated): truncated 5' long terminal repeat (LTR) from human T-cell leukemia virus (HTLV) type 1
   3476..4096    +  CDS            TetR: tetracycline repressor TetR; synthetic gene; TetR binds to the tetracycline operator tetO to inhibit transcription. This inhibition can be relieved by adding tetracycline or doxycycline.
   4163..4762    +  CDS            PuroR: puromycin N-acetyltransferase; pac from Streptomyces alboniger; confers resistance to puromycin
   4775..5363    +  misc_feature   WPRE: woodchuck hepatitis virus posttranscriptional regulatory element
   5367..5504    +  CDS            nef (fragment): NEF_HV1LA - Experimental evidence at protein level: Swiss-Prot protein existence level 1. Extracellular Nef protein targets CD4(+) T-lymphocytes for apoptosis by interacting with CXCR4 surface receptors. From Human immunodeficiency virus type 1 group M subtype B (isolate Lai) (HIV-1).
   5490..5670    +  LTR            5' LTR (truncated): truncated 5' long terminal repeat (LTR) from HIV-1
   5742..5863    +  polyA_signal   SV40 poly(A) signal: SV40 polyadenylation signal
   5903..6038    +  rep_origin     SV40 ori: SV40 origin of replication
   6095..6111    -  protein_bind   lac operator: The lac repressor binds to the lac operator to inhibit transcription in E. coli. This inhibition can be relieved by adding lactose or isopropyl-β-D-thiogalactopyranoside (IPTG). lac repressor encoded by lacI
   6119..6149    -  promoter       lac promoter: promoter for the E. coli lac operon
   6164..6185    -  protein_bind   CAP binding site: CAP binding activates transcription in the presence of cAMP. E. coli catabolite activator protein
   6198..6290    -  CDS            lacI (fragment): lac repressor; lacI; The lac repressor binds to the lac operator to inhibit transcription in E. coli. This inhibition can be relieved by adding lactose or isopropyl-β-D-thiogalactopyranoside (IPTG).
   6473..7061    -  rep_origin     ori: high-copy-number ColE1/pMB1/pBR322/pUC origin of replication
   7232..8092    -  CDS            AmpR: β-lactamase; bla; confers resistance to ampicillin, carbenicillin, and related antibiotics
   8093..38      -  promoter       AmpR promoter (across the origin): bla
