[The description below was written by a language model from this plasmid's Addgene catalogue record and pLannotate feature annotations shown in this document.]
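Description:
pRSITEP-shBIRC6-2(3)-C911 is a lentiviral shRNA vector for mammalian cells, built on the pRSITEP backbone and intended as a seed-matched (C911-type) control for the companion construct pRSITEP-puro-shBIRC6-2(3), which targets human BIRC6 (also known as APOLLON or BRUCE). In the C911 design, central bases of the hairpin's targeting sequence are altered so that on-target knockdown is lost while the seed region is preserved. This allows seed-driven off-target effects to be distinguished from true consequences of BIRC6 depletion. In bacteria the plasmid is maintained through a high-copy ColE1/pUC-type origin and selected with ampicillin via β-lactamase.

The viral portion has an RSV promoter fused to a truncated HIV-1 5' LTR, followed by the Ψ packaging signal with a gag fragment, the RRE, a cPPT/CTS, a WPRE and a truncated 3' LTR. An SV40 polyadenylation signal and SV40 origin lie downstream. The shRNA is driven by a human U6 RNA polymerase III promoter that is annotated with adjacent tet operator sequences. A second cassette uses the EF-1α core promoter with an HTLV-1 LTR segment to express TetR followed by the puromycin resistance gene. The element linking these two coding sequences is not annotated. This arrangement points to an all-in-one inducible system in which TetR bound at the operator represses hairpin transcription until tetracycline or doxycycline relieves it. Puromycin selects transduced cells. The record associates the construct with work on a ubiquitination cascade that regulates the integrated stress response and survival in carcinomas. The cloning sites used for the hairpin are not recorded.
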