Addgene plasmid #202452: pRSITEP-shBIRC6-2(3)-C911
Purpose: a seed-matched control for pRSITEP-puro-shBIRC6-2(3)
Depositing lab: William Hahn. Depositing organization: Dana-Farber Cancer Institute. Publication: A Ubiquitination Cascade Regulating the Integrated Stress Response and Survival in Carcinomas. Cervia LD, Shibue T, Borah AA, Gaeta B, He L, Leung L, Li N, Moyer SM, Shim BH, Dumont N, Gonzalez A, Bick NR, Kazachkova M, Dempster JM, Krill-Burger JM, Piccioni F, Udeshi ND, Olive ME, Carr SA, Root DE, McFarland JM, Vazquez F, Hahn WC. Cancer Discov. 2023 Mar 1;13(3):766-795. doi: 10.1158/2159-8290.CD-22-1230. PubMed 36576405.
Backbone
  Vector backbone: pRSITEP
  Vector type: Mammalian Expression, Lentiviral
  Selectable markers: Puromycin
Growth in bacteria
  Bacterial resistance: Ampicillin, 100 μg/mL
  Growth temperature: 37°C
  Growth strain: NEB Stable
  Copy number: High Copy
Gene/Insert
  Gene/Insert name: BIRC6 shRNA
  gRNA/shRNA sequence: GCCTCGTTTGAACGGAACCTA
  Species: H. sapiens (human)
  Entrez Gene: BIRC6 (a.k.a. APOLLON, BRUCE)
  Promoter: hU6
  Cloning method: Restriction Enzyme; 5′ cloning site unknown (unknown if destroyed)
Terms and licenses: Academic/Nonprofit Terms; Industry Terms: Not Available to Industry
How to cite: pRSITEP-shBIRC6-2(3)-C911 was a gift from William Hahn (Addgene plasmid # 202452 ; http://n2t.net/addgene:202452 ; RRID:Addgene_202452)
